>Addgene plasmid #202409 | pLenti-U6-DCK-Hygro | addgene full sequence | sequence record 408770 | Addgene NGS Result
TTGTACAAACTTGTTGATAGCTTAACGCTAGCAAAAGAAAAGGGGGGAGGGTGCAAAGATGGATAAAGTT
TTAAACAGAGAGGAATCTTTGCAGCTAATGGACCTTCTAGGTCTTGAAAGGAGTGGGAATTGGCTCCGGT
GCCCGTCAGTGGGCAGAGCGCACATCGCCCACAGTCCCCGAGAAGTTGGGGGGAGGGGTCGGCAATTGAT
CCGGTGCCTAGAGAAGGTGGCGCGGGGTAAACTGGGAAAGTGATGTCGTGTACTGGCTCCGCCTTTTTCC
CGAGGGTGGGGGAGAACCGTATATAAGTGCAGTAGTCGCCGTGAACGTTCTTTTTCGCAACGGGTTTGCC
GCCAGAACACAGGTAAGTGCCGTGTGTGGTTCCCGCGGGCCTGGCCTCTTTACGGGTTATGGCCCTTGCG
TGCCTTGAATTACTTCCACCTGGCTGCAGTACGTGATTCTTGATCCCGAGCTTCGGGTTGGAAGTGGGTG
GGAGAGTTCGAGGCCTTGCGCTTAAGGAGCCCCTTCGCCTCGTGCTTGAGTTGAGGCCTGGCCTGGGCGC
TGGGGCCGCCGCGTGCGAATCTGGTGGCACCTTCGCGCCTGTCTCGCTGCTTTCGATAAGTCTCTAGCCA
TTTAAAATTTTTGATGACCTGCTGCGACGCTTTTTTTCTGGCAAGATAGTCTTGTAAATGCGGGCCAAGA
TCTGCACACTGGTATTTCGGTTTTTGGGGCCGCGGGCGGCGACGGGGCCCGTGCGTCCCAGCGCACATGT
TCGGCGAGGCGGGGCCTGCGAGCGCGGCCACCGAGAATCGGACGGGGGTAGTCTCAAGCTGGCCGGCCTG
CTCTGGTGCCTGGCCTCGCGCCGCCGTGTATCGCCCCGCCCTGGGCGGCAAGGCTGGCCCGGTCGGCACC
AGTTGCGTGAGCGGAAAGATGGCCGCTTCCCGGCCCTGCTGCAGGGAGCTCAAAATGGAGGACGCGGCGC
TCGGGAGAGCGGGCGGGTGAGTCACCCACACAAAGGAAAAGGGCCTTTCCGTCCTCAGCCGTCGCTTCAT
GTGACTCCACGGAGTACCGGGCGCCGTCCAGGCACCTCGATTAGTTCTCGAGCTTTTGGAGTACGTCGTC
TTTAGGTTGGGGGGAGGGGTTTTATGCGATGGAGTTTCCCCACACTGAGTGGGTGGAGACTGAAGTTAGG
CCAGCTTGGCACTTGATGTAATTCTCCTTGGAATTTGCCCTTTTTGAGTTTGGATCTTGGTTCATTCTCA
AGCCTCAGACAGTGGTTCAAAGTTTTTTTCTTCCATTTCAGGTGTCGTGACGTACGGGATCCATGAAGAA
GCCCGAACTCACCGCTACCAGCGTTGAAAAATTTCTCATCGAGAAGTTCGACAGTGTGAGCGACCTGATG
CAGTTGTCGGAGGGCGAAGAGAGCCGAGCCTTCAGCTTCGATGTCGGCGGACGCGGCTATGTACTGCGGG
TGAATAGCTGCGCTGATGGCTTCTACAAAGACCGCTACGTGTACCGCCACTTCGCCAGCGCTGCACTACC
CATCCCCGAAGTGTTGGACATCGGCGAGTTCAGCGAGAGCCTGACATACTGCATCAGTAGACGCGCCCAA
GGCGTTACTCTCCAAGACCTCCCCGAAACAGAGCTGCCTGCTGTGTTACAGCCTGTCGCCGAAGCTATGG
ATGCTATTGCCGCCGCCGACCTCAGTCAAACCAGCGGCTTCGGCCCATTCGGGCCCCAAGGCATCGGCCA
GTACACAACCTGGCGGGATTTCATTTGCGCCATTGCTGATCCCCATGTCTACCACTGGCAGACCGTGATG
GACGACACCGTGTCCGCCAGCGTAGCTCAAGCCCTGGACGAACTGATGCTGTGGGCCGAAGACTGTCCCG
AGGTGCGCCACCTCGTCCATGCCGACTTCGGCAGCAACAACGTCCTGACCGACAACGGCCGCATCACCGC
CGTAATCGACTGGTCCGAAGCTATGTTCGGGGACAGTCAGTACGAGGTGGCCAACATCTTCTTCTGGCGG
CCCTGGCTGGCTTGCATGGAGCAGCAGACTCGCTACTTCGAGCGCCGGCATCCCGAGCTGGCCGGCAGCC
CTCGTCTGCGAGCCTACATGCTGCGCATCGGCCTGGATCAGCTCTACCAGAGCCTCGTGGACGGCAACTT
CGACGATGCTGCCTGGGCTCAAGGCCGCTGCGATGCCATCGTCCGCAGCGGGGCCGGCACCGTCGGTCGC
ACACAAATCGCTCGCCGGAGCGCAGCCGTATGGACCGACGGCTGCGTCGAGGTGCTGGCCGACAGCGGCA
ACCGCCGGCCCAGTACACGACCGCGCGCTAAGGAGGTAGGTCGAGTTTAAACTAGTACGCGTTAAGTCGA
CAATCAACCTCTGGATTACAAAATTTGTGAAAGATTGACTGGTATTCTTAACTATGTTGCTCCTTTTACG
CTATGTGGATACGCTGCTTTAATGCCTTTGTATCATGCTATTGCTTCCCGTATGGCTTTCATTTTCTCCT
CCTTGTATAAATCCTGGTTGCTGTCTCTTTATGAGGAGTTGTGGCCCGTTGTCAGGCAACGTGGCGTGGT
GTGCACTGTGTTTGCTGACGCAACCCCCACTGGTTGGGGCATTGCCACCACCTGTCAGCTCCTTTCCGGG
ACTTTCGCTTTCCCCCTCCCTATTGCCACGGCGGAACTCATCGCCGCCTGCCTTGCCCGCTGCTGGACAG
GGGCTCGGCTGTTGGGCACTGACAATTCCGTGGTGTTGTCGGGGAAATCATCGTCCTTTCCTTGGCTGCT
CGCCTGTGTTGCCACCTGGATTCTGCGCGGGACGTCCTTCTGCTACGTCCCTTCGGCCCTCAATCCAGCG
GACCTTCCTTCCCGCGGCCTGCTGCCGGCTCTGCGGCCTCTTCCGCGTCTTCGCCTTCGCCCTCAGACGA
GTCGGATCTCCCTTTGGGCCGCCTCCCCGCGTCGACTTTAAGACCAATGACTTACAAGGCAGCTGTAGAT
CTTAGCCACTTTTTAAAAGAAAAGGGGGGACTGGAAGGGCTAATTCACTCCCAACGAAGACAAGATCTGC
TTTTTGCTTGTACTGGGTCTCTCTGGTTAGACCAGATCTGAGCCTGGGAGCTCTCTGGCTAACTAGGGAA
CCCACTGCTTAAGCCTCAATAAAGCTTGCCTTGAGTGCTTCAAGTAGTGTGTGCCCGTCTGTTGTGTGAC
TCTGGTAACTAGAGATCCCTCAGACCCTTTTAGTCAGTGTGGAAAATCTCTAGCAGTACGTATAGTAGTT
CATGTCATCTTATTATTCAGTATTTATAACTTGCAAAGAAATGAATATCAGAGAGTGAGAGGAACTTGTT
TATTGCAGCTTATAATGGTTACAAATAAAGCAATAGCATCACAAATTTCACAAATAAAGCATTTTTTTCA
CTGCATTCTAGTTGTGGTTTGTCCAAACTCATCAATGTATCTTATCATGTCTGGCTCTAGCTATCCCGCC
CCTAACTCCGCCCATCCCGCCCCTAACTCCGCCCAGTTCCGCCCATTCTCCGCCCCATGGCTGACTAATT
TTTTTTATTTATGCAGAGGCCGAGGCCGCCTCGGCCTCTGAGCTATTCCAGAAGTAGTGAGGAGGCTTTT
TTGGAGGCCTAGGGACGTACCCAATTCGCCCTATAGTGAGTCGTATTACGCGCGCTCACTGGCCGTCGTT
TTACAACGTCGTGACTGGGAAAACCCTGGCGTTACCCAACTTAATCGCCTTGCAGCACATCCCCCTTTCG
CCAGCTGGCGTAATAGCGAAGAGGCCCGCACCGATCGCCCTTCCCAACAGTTGCGCAGCCTGAATGGCGA
ATGGG
[124 nt withheld, positions 3856-3979]
C
[91 nt withheld, positions 3981-4071]
A
[49 nt withheld, positions 4073-4121]
CCTTTGACGTTGGAGTCCACGTTCTTT
[37 nt withheld, positions 4149-4185]
ACCCTATCTCGGTCTATTCTTTTGATTTATAAGGGATTTTGCCGATTTCGGCCTATTGGTTAAAAAATGA
GCTGATTTAACAAAAATTTAACGCGAATTTTAACAAAATATTAACGCTTACAATTTAGGTGGCACTTTTC
GGGGAAATGTGCGCGGAACCCCTATTTGTTTATTTTTCTAAATACATTCAAATATGTATCCGCTCATGAG
ACAATAACCCTGATAAATGCTTCAATAATATTGAAAAAGGAAGAGTATGAGTATTCAACATTTCCGTGTC
GCCCTTATTCCCTTTTTTGCGGCATTTTGCCTTCCTGTTTTTGCTCACCCAGAAACGCTGGTGAAAGTAA
AAGATGCTGAAGATCAGTTGGGTGCACGAGTGGGTTACATCGAACTGGATCTCAACAGCGGTAAGATCCT
TGAGAGTTTTCGCCCCGAAGAACGTTTTCCAATGATGAGCACTTTTAAAGTTCTGCTATGTGGCGCGGTA
TTATCCCGTATTGACGCCGGGCAAGAGCAACTCGGTCGCCGCATACACTATTCTCAGAATGACTTGGTTG
AGTACTCACCAGTCACAGAAAAGCATCTTACGGATGGCATGACAGTAAGAGAATTATGCAGTGCTGCCAT
AACCATGAGTGATAACACTGCGGCCAACTTACTTCTGACAACGATCGGAGGACCGAAGGAGCTAACCGCT
TTTTTGCACAACATGGGGGATCATGTAACTCGCCTTGATCGTTGGGAACCGGAGCTGAATGAAGCCATAC
CAAACGACGAGCGTGACACCACGATGCCTGTAGCAATGGCAACAACGTTGCGCAAACTATTAACTGGCGA
ACTACTTACTCTAGCTTCCCGGCAACAATTAATAGACTGGATGGAGGCGGATAAAGTTGCAGGACCACTT
CTGCGCTCGGCCCTTCCGGCTGGCTGGTTTATTGCTGATAAATCTGGAGCCGGTGAGCGTGGGTCTCGCG
GTATCATTGCAGCACTGGGGCCAGATGGTAAGCCCTCCCGTATCGTAGTTATCTACACGACGGGGAGTCA
GGCAACTATGGATGAACGAAATAGACAGATCGCTGAGATAGGTGCCTCACTGATTAAGCATTGGTAACTG
TCAGACCAAGTTTACTCATATATACTTTAGATTGATTTAAAACTTCATTTTTAATTTAAAAGGATCTAGG
TGAAGATCCTTTTTGATAATCTCATGACCAAAATCCCTTAACGTGAGTTTTCGTTCCACTGAGCGTCAGA
CCCCGTAGAAAAGATCAAAGGATCTTCTTGAGATCCTTTTTTTCTGCGCGTAATCTGCTGCTTGCAAACA
AAAAAACCACCGCTACCAGCGGTGGTTTGTTTGCCGGATCAAGAGCTACCAACTCTTTTTCCGAAGGTAA
CTGGCTTCAGCAGAGCGCAGATACCAAATACTGTTCTTCTAGTGTAGCCGTAGTTAGGCCACCACTTCAA
GAACTCTGTAGCACCGCCTACATACCTCGCTCTGCTAATCCTGTTACCAGTGGCTGCTGCCAGTGGCGAT
AAGTCGTGTCTTACCGGGTTGGACTCAAGACGATAGTTACCGGATAAGGCGCAGCGGTCGGGCTGAACGG
GGGGTTCGTGCACACAGCCCAGCTTGGAGCGAACGACCTACACCGAACTGAGATACCTACAGCGTGAGCT
ATGAGAAAGCGCCACGCTTCCCGAAGGGAGAAAGGCGGACAGGTATCCGGTAAGCGGCAGGGTCGGAACA
GGAGAGCGCACGAGGGAGCTTCCAGGGGGAAACGCCTGGTATCTTTATAGTCCTGTCGGGTTTCGCCACC
TCTGACTTGAGCGTCGATTTTTGTGATGCTCGTCAGGGGGGCGGAGCCTATGGAAAAACGCCAGCAACGC
GGCCTTTTTACGGTTCCTGGCCTTTTGCTGGCCTTTTGCTCACATGTTCTTTCCTGCGTTATCCCCTGAT
TCTGTGGATAACCGTATTACCGCCTTTGAGTGAGCTGATACCGCTCGCCGCAGCCGAACGACCGAGCGCA
GCGAGTCAGTGAGCGAGGAAGCGGAAGAGCGCCCAATACGCAAACCGCCTCTCCCCGCGCGTTGGCCGAT
TCATTAATGCAGCTGGCACGACAGGTTTCCCGACTGGAAAGCGGGCAGTGAGCGCAACGCAATTAATGTG
AGTTAGCTCACTCATTAGGCACCCCAGGCTTTACACTTTATGCTTCCGGCTCGTATGTTGTGTGGAATTG
TGAGCGGATAACAATTTCACACAGGAAACAGCTATGACCATGATTACGCCAAGCGCGCAATTAACCCTCA
CTAAAGGGAACAAAAGCTGGAGCTGCAAGCTTAATGTAGTCTTATGCAATACTCTTGTAGTCTTGCAACA
TGGTAACGATGAGTTAGCAACATGCCTTACAAGGAGAGAAAAAGCACCGTGCATGCCGATTGGTGGAAGT
AAGGTGGTACGATCGTGCCTTATTAGGAAGGCAACAGACGGGTCTGACATGGATTGGACGAACCACTGAA
TTGCCGCATTGCAGAGATATTGTATTTAAGTGCCTAGCTCGATACATAAACGGGTCTCTCTGGTTAGACC
AGATCTGAGCCTGGGAGCTCTCTGGCTAACTAGGGAACCCACTGCTTAAGCCTCAATAAAGCTTGCCTTG
AGTGCTTCAAGTAGTGTGTGCCCGTCTGTTGTGTGACTCTGGTAACTAGAGATCCCTCAGACCCTTTTAG
TCAGTGTGGAAAATCTCTAGCAGTGGCGCCCGAACAGGGACTTGAAAGCGAAAGGGAAACCAGAGGAGCT
CTCTCGACGCAGGACTCGGCTTGCTGAAGCGCGCACGGCAAGAGGCGAGGGGCGGCGACTGGTGAGTACG
CCAAAAATTTTGACTAGCGGAGGCTAGAAGGAGAGAGATGGGTGCGAGAGCGTCAGTATTAAGCGGGGGA
GAATTAGATCGCGATGGGAAAAAATTCGGTTAAGGCCAGGGGGAAAGAAAAAATATAAATTAAAACATAT
AGTATGGGCAAGCAGGGAGCTAGAACGATTCGCAGTTAATCCTGGCCTGTTAGAAACATCAGAAGGCTGT
AGACAAATACTGGGACAGCTACAACCATCCCTTCAGACAGGATCAGAAGAACTTAGATCATTATATAATA
CAGTAGCAACCCTCTATTGTGTGCATCAAAGGATAGAGATAAAAGACACCAAGGAAGCTTTAGACAAGAT
AGAGGAAGAGCAAAACAAAAGTAAGACCACCGCACAGCAAGCGGCCGCTGATCTTCAGACCTGGAGGAGG
AGATATGAGGGACAATTGGAGAAGTGAATTATATAAATATAAAGTAGTAAAAATTGAACCATTAGGAGTA
GCACCCACCAAGGCAAAGAGAAGAGTGGTGCAGAGAGAAAAAAGAGCAGTGGGAATAGGAGCTTTGTTCC
TTGGGTTCTTGGGAGCAGCAGGAAGCACTATGGGCGCAGCGTCAATGACGCTGACGGTACAGGCCAGACA
ATTATTGTCTGGTATAGTGCAGCAGCAGAACAATTTGCTGAGGGCTATTGAGGCGCAACAGCATCTGTTG
CAACTCACAGTCTGGGGCATCAAGCAGCTCCAGGCAAGAATCCTGGCTGTGGAAAGATACCTAAAGGATC
AACAGCTCCTGGGGATTTGGGGTTGCTCTGGAAAACTCATTTGCACCACTGTCCCCCCTTTTCTTTTGCT
AGCGGGCCCTCTAGATCAACCACTTTGTACAAGAAAGCTGGGTGGATGAATACTGCCATTTGTCTCAAGA
TCTAGAATTCAAAAAAGCACCGACTCGGTGCCACTTTTTCAAGTTGATAACGGACTAGCCTTATTTTAAC
TTGCTATTTCTAGCTCTAAAACCAAATTCATCTTGAGTACTTCGGTGTTTCGTCCTTTCCACAAGATATA
TAAAGCCAAGAAATCGAAATACTTTCAAGTTACGGTAAGCATATGATAGTCCATTTTAAAACATAATTTT
AAAACTGCAAACTACCCAAGAAATTATTACTTTCTACGTCACGTATTTTGTACTAATATCTTTGTGTTTA
CAGTCAAATTAATTCTAATTATCTCTCTAACAGCCTTGTATCGTATATGCAAATATGAAGGAATCATGGG
AAATAGGCCCTCAGCCTGCTTTT
Features (pLannotate 1.2.2; 29 found; start..end, strand, type, name):
     59..125     +  CDS            small t antigen (fragment): SV40 (simian virus 40) small t antigen
    151..362     +  promoter       EF-1α core promoter: core promoter for human elongation factor EF-1α
    363..1301    +  intron         EF-1α intron A: intron upstream of the start codon of human EF-1α
   1323..2360    +  CDS            HygR: hygromycin B phosphotransferase confers resistance to hygromycin
   2382..2970    +  misc_feature   WPRE: woodchuck hepatitis virus posttranscriptional regulatory element
   3021..3040    +  misc_feature   cPPT/CTS (fragment): central polypurine tract and central termination sequence of HIV-1
   3042..3275    +  LTR            3' LTR (ΔU3): self-inactivating 3' long terminal repeat (LTR) from HIV-1
   3353..3474    +  polyA_signal   SV40 poly(A) signal: SV40 polyadenylation signal
   3514..3649    +  rep_origin     SV40 ori: SV40 origin of replication
   3670..3688    -  promoter       T7 promoter: promoter for bacteriophage T7 RNA polymerase
   3696..3851    +  CDS            lacZα (fragment): LacZα fragment of β-galactosidase; lacZ fragment
   3856..4284    +  rep_origin     f1 ori (sequence partly withheld): f1 bacteriophage origin of replication; arrow indicates direction of (+) strand synthesis
   4337..4441    +  promoter       AmpR promoter: bla
   4442..5302    +  CDS            AmpR: β-lactamase; bla; confers resistance to ampicillin, carbenicillin, and related antibiotics
   5473..6061    +  rep_origin     ori: high-copy-number ColE1/pMB1/pBR322/pUC origin of replication
   6244..6336    +  CDS            lacI (fragment): lac repressor; lacI; The lac repressor binds to the lac operator to inhibit transcription in E. coli. This inhibition can be relieved by adding lactose or isopropyl-β-D-thiogalactopyranoside (IPTG).
   6349..6370    +  protein_bind   CAP binding site: CAP binding activates transcription in the presence of cAMP. E. coli catabolite activator protein
   6385..6415    +  promoter       lac promoter: promoter for the E. coli lac operon
   6423..6439    +  protein_bind   lac operator: The lac repressor binds to the lac operator to inhibit transcription in E. coli. This inhibition can be relieved by adding lactose or isopropyl-β-D-thiogalactopyranoside (IPTG). lac repressor encoded by lacI
   6484..6502    +  promoter       T3 promoter: promoter for bacteriophage T3 RNA polymerase
   6530..6756    +  promoter       RSV promoter: Rous sarcoma virus enhancer/promoter
   6757..6937    +  LTR            5' LTR (truncated): truncated 5' long terminal repeat (LTR) from HIV-1
   6984..7109    +  misc_feature   HIV-1 Ψ: packaging signal of human immunodeficiency virus type 1
   7093..7456    +  CDS            HIV-1 gag (fragment): gag protein from human immunodeficiency virus 1; gag
   7602..7835    +  misc_feature   RRE: The Rev response element (RRE) of HIV-1 allows for Rev-dependent mRNA export from the nucleus to the cytoplasm.
   7914..7938    +  protein_bind   attB2: mutant version of attB; recombination site for the Gateway® BP reaction BP Clonase™
   7982..8057    -  misc_RNA       gRNA scaffold: guide RNA scaffold for the Streptococcus pyogenes CRISPR/Cas9 system
   8087..8327    -  promoter       U6 promoter: RNA polymerase III promoter for human U6 snRNA
   8328..14      -  protein_bind   attB1 (across the origin): mutant version of attB; recombination site for the Gateway® BP reaction BP Clonase™
