[The description below was written by a language model from this plasmid's Addgene catalogue record and pLannotate feature annotations shown in this document.]
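Description:
pLenti-U6-DCK-Hygro is a third-generation-style, self-inactivating HIV-1 lentiviral CRISPR vector that expresses a single guide RNA against human DCK (deoxycytidine kinase). The catalogue lists lentiGuide-Puro as the backbone, but the mammalian selection marker is hygromycin rather than puromycin. It is propagated in E. coli through a high-copy ColE1/pUC origin with ampicillin resistance (AmpR). The backbone also carries an f1 origin, lac regulatory remnants, T3 and T7 promoters, and an SV40 origin and poly(A) signal outside the viral region.

The viral genome is driven by an RSV promoter fused to a truncated 5' LTR. This is followed by the Ψ packaging signal with a partial gag sequence and the Rev response element, and the genome ends in a ΔU3 3' LTR that inactivates LTR promoter activity after integration. Only a short cPPT/CTS fragment is annotated, located near the 3' LTR.

Two expression units sit between the LTRs. The first is a human U6 Pol III promoter driving the DCK spacer joined to the S. pyogenes Cas9 gRNA scaffold. This cassette is annotated on the reverse strand relative to the viral transcript and is flanked by attB1 and attB2 Gateway sites, although the record lists BsmBI restriction cloning for the guide. The second is an EF-1α core promoter with intron A driving hygromycin B phosphotransferase, followed by WPRE to enhance expression.

No Cas9 is encoded, so the nuclease must be supplied separately. The construct is intended for stable, hygromycin-selectable delivery of a DCK-targeting guide to human cells, and the associated study concerns CRISPR screening for drug resistance factors. The listed 1000 bp insert size and the "Dck" tag entry do not match any annotated feature, and no DCK coding sequence is present.
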