Addgene plasmid #202409: pLenti-U6-DCK-Hygro
Purpose: gRNA expression vector for DCK
Depositing lab: Morito Kurata. Depositing organization: Institute of Science Tokyo. Publication: Indirect CRISPR screening with photoconversion revealed key factors of drug resistance with cell-cell interactions. Sugita K, Onishi I, Nakayama R, Ishibashi S, Ikeda M, Inoue M, Narita R, Oshima S, Shimizu K, Saito S, Sato S, Moriarity BS, Yamamoto K, Largaespada DA, Kitagawa M, Kurata M. Commun Biol. 2023 Jun 1;6(1):582. doi: 10.1038/s42003-023-04941-9. PubMed 37264057.
Backbone
  Vector backbone: lentiGuide-Puro
  Backbone manufacturer: Addgene
  Backbone size w/o insert (bp): 8322
  Total vector size (bp): 8330
  Vector type: Lentiviral, CRISPR
  Selectable markers: Hygromycin
Growth in bacteria
  Bacterial resistance: Ampicillin, 100 μg/mL
  Growth temperature: 37°C
  Growth strain: NEB Stable
  Copy number: Unknown
Gene/Insert
  Gene/Insert name: guide RNA
  gRNA/shRNA sequence: AAGTACTCAAGATGAATTTG
  Species: H. sapiens (human)
  Insert size (bp): 1000
  Entrez Gene: DCK
  Promoter: U6
  Tag / fusion protein: Dck
  Cloning method: Restriction Enzyme; 5′ cloning site BsmBⅠ (unknown if destroyed); 3′ cloning site BsmBⅠ (unknown if destroyed)
  Sequencing primers: 5′ M13
Terms and licenses: Academic/Nonprofit Terms; Industry Terms: Not Available to Industry
Depositor comments: Please visit https://www.biorxiv.org/content/10.1101/2022.07.15.500173v1 for bioRxiv preprint.
How to cite: pLenti-U6-DCK-Hygro was a gift from Morito Kurata (Addgene plasmid # 202409 ; http://n2t.net/addgene:202409 ; RRID:Addgene_202409)
